Addgene plasmid #125554: pinducer 20 DN-KASH
Purpose: Tet-ON inducible lentivirus expressing mcherry-labeled DN KASH
Depositing lab: Daniel Conway. Depositing organization: Virginia Commonwealth University. Publication: Characterization of 3D Printed Stretching Devices for Imaging Force Transmission in Live-Cells. Mayer CR, Arsenovic PT, Bathula K, Denis KB, Conway DE. Cell Mol Bioeng. 2019 Jul 11;12(4):289-300. doi: 10.1007/s12195-019-00579-y. eCollection 2019 Aug. PubMed 31719915.
Backbone
  Vector backbone: pinducer 20
  Backbone manufacturer: received from addgene, plasmid 44012
  Total vector size (bp): 11120
  Vector type: Lentiviral
  Selectable markers: Gentamicin
Growth in bacteria
  Bacterial resistance: Ampicillin, 100 μg/mL
  Growth temperature: 30°C
  Growth strain: NEB Stable
  Copy number: High Copy
Gene/Insert
  Gene/Insert name: SYNE1 (alt name: DN-KASH)
  Species: H. sapiens (human)
  Insert size (bp): 1000
  Mutation: Truncated form: only the KASH domain of nesprin-1 is expressed to create a dominant negative
  GenBank ID: NM_182961.4
  Entrez Gene: SYNE1 (a.k.a. 8B, AMC3, AMCM, ARCA1, C6orf98, CPG2, EDMD4, KASH1, MYNE1, Nesp1, SCAR8, dJ45H2.2)
  Promoter: tetracycline responsive element
  Tag / fusion protein: mcherry (N terminal on insert)
  Cloning method: Gateway Cloning
  Sequencing primers: 5′ LNCX
Terms and licenses: Academic/Nonprofit Terms; Industry Terms: Not Available to Industry
How to cite: pinducer 20 DN-KASH was a gift from Daniel Conway (Addgene plasmid # 125554 ; http://n2t.net/addgene:125554 ; RRID:Addgene_125554)
