[The description below was written by a language model from this plasmid's Addgene catalogue record and pLannotate feature annotations shown in this document.]
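Description:
pinducer 20 DN-KASH is an 11.1 kb HIV-1-based, self-inactivating lentiviral transfer plasmid built on the pInducer20 backbone. It gives doxycycline-inducible (Tet-On) expression of an mCherry-tagged dominant-negative KASH domain in mammalian cells. In bacteria it is maintained through a high-copy ColE1/pUC-type origin and selected with ampicillin (AmpR). The viral portion comprises a truncated 5' LTR, the Ψ packaging signal with a gag fragment, the RRE for Rev-dependent export, the cPPT/CTS, a WPRE to boost transcript expression, and a ΔU3 3' LTR.

The inducible cassette consists of a tetracycline response element with seven tetO copies joined to a minimal CMV promoter. This is followed by attB1 and attB2 sites left by Gateway cloning, which flank the insert. The insert is mCherry fused at the N terminus of a short KASH fragment. The catalogue describes this fragment as a truncation of human nesprin-1 (SYNE1) that retains only the KASH domain. The automated annotation labels the roughly 170 bp segment as a SYNE3 fragment, which probably reflects similarity among nesprin KASH domains, though the record does not settle the point.

Downstream, a human UbC promoter constitutively drives rtTA3, followed by an EMCV IRES and NeoR/KanR, so a single vector supplies both the transactivator and a drug marker. The catalogue lists the mammalian selectable marker as gentamicin, whereas the annotated gene confers resistance to neomycin/G418 (Geneticin).

An overexpressed isolated KASH domain is generally used to compete with endogenous nesprins at the nuclear envelope, uncoupling the nucleus from the cytoskeleton. The associated work concerns imaging force transmission in live cells under stretch.
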