Features (pLannotate 1.2.2; 35 found; start..end, strand, type, name):
    377..634     +  LTR            5' LTR (truncated): truncated 5' long terminal repeat (LTR) from HIV-1
    681..806     +  misc_feature   HIV-1 Ψ: packaging signal of human immunodeficiency virus type 1
    790..1128    +  CDS            HIV-1 gag (fragment): gag protein from human immunodeficiency virus 1; gag
   1303..1536    +  misc_feature   RRE: The Rev response element (RRE) of HIV-1 allows for Rev-dependent mRNA export from the nucleus to the cytoplasm.
   1913..2013    +  CDS            Rev (fragment): human immunodeficiency virus 1 (HIV-1) Rev protein; rev; enhances nuclear export of unspliced and incompletely spliced viral mRNAs
   2058..2175    +  misc_feature   cPPT/CTS: central polypurine tract and central termination sequence of HIV-1
   2230..2500    +  protein_bind   tetracycline response element: contains seven copies of the tetracycline operator tetO tetracycline repressor TetR
   2511..2528    +  misc_feature   MCS (fragment): pUC18/19 multiple cloning site
   2533..2571    +  promoter       minimal CMV promoter: human cytomegalovirus (CMV) immediate early promoter
   2701..2725    +  protein_bind   attB1: mutant version of attB; recombination site for the Gateway® BP reaction BP Clonase™
   2769..3476    +  CDS            mCherry: mCherry is a basic (constitutively fluorescent) red fluorescent protein published in 2004, derived from Discosoma sp.. It is reported to be a very rapidly-maturing monomer with low acid sensitivity.
   3504..3677    +  CDS            SYNE3 (fragment): SYNE3_HUMAN - Also known as C14orf139 From Homo sapiens (Human).
   3707..3731    -  protein_bind   attB2: mutant version of attB; recombination site for the Gateway® BP reaction BP Clonase™
   3843..3878    +  promoter       PGK promoter (fragment): mouse phosphoglycerate kinase 1 promoter
   3896..5107    +  promoter       UbC promoter: human ubiquitin C promoter
   5166..5863    +  CDS            rtTA3 (fragment): reverse tetracycline transactivator 3 activates expression from Tet-responsive promoters in the presence of doxycycline
   5793..5903    +  CDS            VP48: 3 tandem repeats of the minimal activation domain of herpes simplex virus VP16 (Cheng et al., 2013)
   6061..6523    +  misc_feature   IRES: internal ribosome entry site (IRES) of the encephalomyocarditis virus (EMCV)
   6539..7333    +  CDS            NeoR/KanR: aminoglycoside phosphotransferase from Tn5; aph(3')-II (or nptII); confers resistance to neomycin, kanamycin, and G418 (Geneticin®)
   7361..7444    +  CDS            large T antigen (fragment): large T antigen from SV40 (simian virus 40)
   7478..7498    +  misc_feature   MCS (fragment): pBluescript multiple cloning site
   7510..8098    +  misc_feature   WPRE: woodchuck hepatitis virus posttranscriptional regulatory element
   8106..8171    +  CDS            nef (fragment): NEF_HV1Z2 - Experimental evidence at protein level: Swiss-Prot protein existence level 1. Extracellular Nef protein targets CD4(+) T-lymphocytes for apoptosis by interacting with CXCR4 surface receptors. From Human immunodeficiency virus type 1 group M subtype D (isolate Z2/CDC-Z34) (HIV-1).
   8173..8406    +  LTR            3' LTR (ΔU3): self-inactivating 3' long terminal repeat (LTR) from HIV-1
   8611..8715    +  promoter       AmpR promoter: bla
   8716..9576    +  CDS            AmpR: β-lactamase; bla; confers resistance to ampicillin, carbenicillin, and related antibiotics
   9747..10335   +  rep_origin     ori: high-copy-number ColE1/pMB1/pBR322/pUC origin of replication
  10518..10572   +  CDS            lacI (fragment): lac repressor; lacI; The lac repressor binds to the lac operator to inhibit transcription in E. coli. This inhibition can be relieved by adding lactose or isopropyl-β-D-thiogalactopyranoside (IPTG).
  10578..10671   +  rep_origin     SV40 ori (fragment): SV40 origin of replication
  10696..10733   +  CDS            lacI (fragment): lac repressor; lacI; The lac repressor binds to the lac operator to inhibit transcription in E. coli. This inhibition can be relieved by adding lactose or isopropyl-β-D-thiogalactopyranoside (IPTG).
  10746..10767   +  protein_bind   CAP binding site: CAP binding activates transcription in the presence of cAMP. E. coli catabolite activator protein
  10782..10812   +  promoter       lac promoter: promoter for the E. coli lac operon
  10816..10838   +  protein_bind   lac operator (fragment): The lac repressor binds to the lac operator to inhibit transcription in E. coli. This inhibition can be relieved by adding lactose or isopropyl-β-D-thiogalactopyranoside (IPTG). lac repressor encoded by lacI
  10870..10953   +  polyA_signal   SV40 poly(A) signal (fragment): SV40 polyadenylation signal
  11120..329     +  CDS            nef (fragment) (across the origin): NEF_HV1BR - Experimental evidence at protein level: Swiss-Prot protein existence level 1. Extracellular Nef protein targets CD4(+) T-lymphocytes for apoptosis by interacting with CXCR4 surface receptors (PubMed:14990729). From Human immunodeficiency virus type 1 group M subtype B (isolate BRU/LAI) (HIV-1).
>Addgene plasmid #125554 | pinducer 20 DN-KASH | addgene full sequence | sequence record 245073 | Addgene NGS Result
TGGAAGGGCTAATTCACTCCCAAAGAAGACAAGATATCCTTGATCTGTGGATCTACCACACACAAGGCTA
CTTCCCTGATTAGCAGAACTACACACCAGGGCCAGGGGTCAGATATCCACTGACCTTTGGATGGTGCTAC
AAGCTAGTACCAGTTGAGCCAGATAAGGTAGAAGAGGCCAATAAAGGAGAGAACACCAGCTTGTTACACC
CTGTGAGCCTGCATGGGATGGATGACCCGGAGAGAGAAGTGTTAGAGTGGAGGTTTGACAGCCGCCTAGC
ATTTCATCACGTGGCCCGAGAGCTGCATCCGGAGTACTTCAAGAACTGCTGATATCGAGCTTGCTACAAG
GGACTTTCCGCTGGGGACTTTCCAGGGAGGCGTGGCCTGGGCGGGACTGGGGAGTGGCGAGCCCTCAGAT
CCTGCATATAAGCAGCTGCTTTTTGCCTGTACTGGGTCTCTCTGGTTAGACCAGATCTGAGCCTGGGAGC
TCTCTGGCTAACTAGGGAACCCACTGCTTAAGCCTCAATAAAGCTTGCCTTGAGTGCTTCAAGTAGTGTG
TGCCCGTCTGTTGTGTGACTCTGGTAACTAGAGATCCCTCAGACCCTTTTAGTCAGTGTGGAAAATCTCT
AGCAGTGGCGCCCGAACAGGGACTTGAAAGCGAAAGGGAAACCAGAGGAGCTCTCTCGACGCAGGACTCG
GCTTGCTGAAGCGCGCACGGCAAGAGGCGAGGGGCGGCGACTGGTGAGTACGCCAAAAATTTTGACTAGC
GGAGGCTAGAAGGAGAGAGATGGGTGCGAGAGCGTCAGTATTAAGCGGGGGAGAATTAGATCGCGATGGG
AAAAAATTCGGTTAAGGCCAGGGGGAAAGAAAAAATATAAATTAAAACATATAGTATGGGCAAGCAGGGA
GCTAGAACGATTCGCAGTTAATCCTGGCCTGTTAGAAACATCAGAAGGCTGTAGACAAATACTGGGACAG
CTACAACCATCCCTTCAGACAGGATCAGAAGAACTTAGATCATTATATAATACAGTAGCAACCCTCTATT
GTGTGCATCAAAGGATAGAGATAAAAGACACCAAGGAAGCTTTAGACAAGATAGAGGAAGAGCAAAACAA
AAGTAAGACCACCGCACAGCAAGCGGCCGGCCGCTGATCTTCAGACCTGGAGGAGGAGATATGAGGGACA
ATTGGAGAAGTGAATTATATAAATATAAAGTAGTAAAAATTGAACCATTAGGAGTAGCACCCACCAAGGC
AAAGAGAAGAGTGGTGCAGAGAGAAAAAAGAGCAGTGGGAATAGGAGCTTTGTTCCTTGGGTTCTTGGGA
GCAGCAGGAAGCACTATGGGCGCAGCGTCAATGACGCTGACGGTACAGGCCAGACAATTATTGTCTGGTA
TAGTGCAGCAGCAGAACAATTTGCTGAGGGCTATTGAGGCGCAACAGCATCTGTTGCAACTCACAGTCTG
GGGCATCAAGCAGCTCCAGGCAAGAATCCTGGCTGTGGAAAGATACCTAAAGGATCAACAGCTCCTGGGG
ATTTGGGGTTGCTCTGGAAAACTCATTTGCACCACTGCTGTGCCTTGGAATGCTAGTTGGAGTAATAAAT
CTCTGGAACAGATTTGGAATCACACGACCTGGATGGAGTGGGACAGAGAAATTAACAATTACACAAGCTT
AATACACTCCTTAATTGAAGAATCGCAAAACCAGCAAGAAAAGAATGAACAAGAATTATTGGAATTAGAT
AAATGGGCAAGTTTGTGGAATTGGTTTAACATAACAAATTGGCTGTGGTATATAAAATTATTCATAATGA
TAGTAGGAGGCTTGGTAGGTTTAAGAATAGTTTTTGCTGTACTTTCTATAGTGAATAGAGTTAGGCAGGG
ATATTCACCATTATCGTTTCAGACCCACCTCCCAACCCCGAGGGGACCCGACAGGCCCGAAGGAATAGAA
GAAGAAGGTGGAGAGAGAGACAGAGACAGATCCATTCGATTAGTGAACGGATCTCGACGGTATCGCCGAA
TTCACAAATGGCAGTATTCATCCACAATTTTAAAAGAAAAGGGGGGATTGGGGGGTACAGTGCAGGGGAA
AGAATAGTAGACATAATAGCAACAGACATACAAACTAAAGAATTACAAAAACAAATTACAAAAATTCAAA
ATTTTCGGGTTTATTACAGGGACAGCAGAGATCCAGTTTGGACTAGGATCCTTTACCACTCCCTATCAGT
GATAGAGAAAAGTGAAAGTCGAGTTTACCACTCCCTATCAGTGATAGAGAAAAGTGAAAGTCGAGTTTAC
CACTCCCTATCAGTGATAGAGAAAAGTGAAAGTCGAGTTTACCACTCCCTATCAGTGATAGAGAAAAGTG
AAAGTCGAGTTTACCACTCCCTATCAGTGATAGAGAAAAGTGAAAGTCGAGTTTACCACTCCCTATCAGT
GATAGAGAAAAGTGAAAGTCGAGTTTACCACTCCCTATCAGTGATAGAGAAAAGTGAAAGTCGAGCTCGG
TACCCGGGTCGAGGTAGGCGTGTACGGTGGGAGGCCTATATAAGCAGAGCTCGTTTAGTGAACCGTCAGA
TCGCCTGGAGACGCCATCCACGCTGTTTTGACCTCCATAGAAGACACCGGGACCGATCCAGCCTCCGCGG
CCCCGAACTAGTCCAGTGTGGTGGAATTCTGCAGATATCAACAAGTTTGTACAAAAAAGCAGGCTTTAAA
GGAACCAATTCAGTCGACTGGATCCACCGGTCGCCACCATGGTGAGCAAGGGCGAGGAGGATAACATGGC
CATCATCAAGGAGTTCATGCGCTTCAAGGTGCACATGGAGGGCTCCGTGAACGGCCACGAGTTCGAGATC
GAGGGCGAGGGCGAGGGCCGCCCCTACGAGGGCACCCAGACCGCCAAGCTGAAGGTGACCAAGGGTGGCC
CCCTGCCCTTCGCCTGGGACATCCTGTCCCCTCAGTTCATGTACGGCTCCAAGGCCTACGTGAAGCACCC
CGCCGACATCCCCGACTACTTGAAGCTGTCCTTCCCCGAGGGCTTCAAGTGGGAGCGCGTGATGAACTTC
GAGGACGGCGGCGTGGTGACCGTGACCCAGGACTCCTCCCTGCAGGACGGCGAGTTCATCTACAAGGTGA
AGCTGCGCGGCACCAACTTCCCCTCCGACGGCCCCGTAATGCAGAAGAAGACCATGGGCTGGGAGGCCTC
CTCCGAGCGGATGTACCCCGAGGACGGCGCCCTGAAGGGCGAGATCAAGCAGAGGCTGAAGCTGAAGGAC
GGCGGCCACTACGACGCTGAGGTCAAGACCACCTACAAGGCCAAGAAGCCCGTGCAGCTGCCCGGCGCCT
ACAACGTCAACATCAAGTTGGACATCACCTCCCACAACGAGGACTACACCATCGTGGAACAGTACGAACG
CGCCGAGGGCCGCCACTCCACCGGCGGCATGGACGAGCTGTACAAGGGAGGAGGAGGAGGAGGAGGAGGA
CGCGGCTTCCTGTTCAGAGTCCTCCGAGCAGCTCTTCCCCTTCAGCTTCTCCTGCTCCTCCTCATCGGGC
TTGCCTGCCTTGTACCAATGTCAGAGGAAGACTACAGCTGTGCCCTCTCCAACAACTTTGCCCGGTCATT
CCACCCCATGCTCAGATACACGAATGGCCCTCCTCCACTCTGAGCGGCCGCACTCGAGATATCTAGACCC
AGCTTTCTTGTACAAAGTGGTTGATATCCAGCACAGTGGCGGCCGCTCGAGTCTAGAGGGCCCGCGGTTC
GAATACCCATACGACGTCCCAGACTACGCTTAGTAATGATTAATTAAACTAGAAATTCTACCGGGTAGGG
GAGGCGCTTTTCCCAAGGCAGTCTGGAGTAACCCACCCAAGATCTGGCCTCCGCGCCGGGTTTTGGCGCC
TCCCGCGGGCGCCCCCCTCCTCACGGCGAGCGCTGCCACGTCAGACGAAGGGCGCAGCGAGCGTCCTGAT
CCTTCCGCCCGGACGCTCAGGACAGCGGCCCGCTGCTCATAAGACTCGGCCTTAGAACCCCAGTATCAGC
AGAAGGACATTTTAGGACGGGACTTGGGTGACTCTAGGGCACTGGTTTTCTTTCCAGAGAGCGGAACAGG
CGAGGAAAAGTAGTCCCTTCTCGGCGATTCTGCGGAGGGATCTCCGTGGGGCGGTGAACGCCGATGATTA
TATAAGGACGCGCCGGGTGTGGCACAGCTAGTTCCGTCGCAGCCGGGATTTGGGTCGCGGTTCTTGTTTG
TGGATCGCTGTGATCGTCACTTGGTGAGTAGCGGGCTGCTGGGCTGGCCGGGGCTTTCGTGGCCGCCGGG
CCGCTCGGTGGGACGGAAGCGTGTGGAGAGACCGCCAAGGGCTGTAGTCTGGGTCCGCGAGCAAGGTTGC
CCTGAACTGGGGGTTGGGGGGAGCGCAGCAAAATGGCGGCTGTTCCCGAGTCTTGAATGGAAGACGCTTG
TGAGGCGGGCTGTGAGGTCGTTGAAACAAGGTGGGGGGCATGGTGGGCGGCAAGAACCCAAGGTCTTGAG
GCCTTCGCTAATGCGGGAAAGCTCTTATTCGGGTGAGATGGGCTGGGGCACCATCTGGGGACCCTGACGT
GAAGTTTGTCACTGACTGGAGAACTCGGTTTGTCGTCTGTTGCGGGGGCGGCAGTTATGGCGGTGCCGTT
GGGCAGTGCACCCGTACCTTTGGGAGCGCGCGCCCTCGTCGTGTCGTGACGTCACCCGTTCTGTTGGCTT
ATAATGCAGGGTGGGGCCACCTGCCGGTAGGTGTGCGGTAGGCTTTTCTCCGTCGCAGGACGCAGGGTTC
GGGCCTAGGGTAGGCTCTCCTGAATCGACAGGCGCCGGACCTCTGGTGAGGGGAGGGATAAGTGAGGCGT
CAGTTTCTTTGGTCGGTTTTATGTACCTATCTTCTTAAGTAGCTGAAGCTCCGGTTTTGAACTATGCGCT
CGGGGTTGGCGAGTGTGTTTTGTGAAGTTTTTTAGGCACCTTTTGAAATGTAATCATTTGGGTCAATATG
TAATTTTCAGTGTTAGACTAGTAAATTGTCCGCTAAATTCTGGCCGTTTTTGGCTTTTTTGTTAGACGAA
GCTTGGTACCGAGCTCGGATCTCCACCCCGTACCGGTCCTGCAGTCGAATTCACCATGTCTAGACTGGAC
AAGAGCAAAGTCATAAACGGAGCTCTGGAATTACTCAATGGTGTCGGTATCGAAGGCCTGACGACAAGGA
AACTCGCTCAAAAGCTGGGAGTTGAGCAGCCTACCCTGTACTGGCACGTGAAGAACAAGCGGGCCCTGCT
CGATGCCCTGCCAATCGAGATGCTGGACAGGCATCATACCCACTTCTGCCCCCTGGAAGGCGAGTCATGG
CAAGACTTTCTGCGGAACAACGCCAAGTCATACCGCTGTGCTCTCCTCTCACATCGCGACGGGGCTAAAG
TGCATCTCGGCACCCGCCCAACAGAGAAACAGTACGAAACCCTGGAAAATCAGCTCGCGTTCCTGTGTCA
GCAAGGCTTCTCCCTGGAGAACGCACTGTACGCTCTGTCCGCCGTGGGCCACTTTACACTGGGCTGCGTA
TTGGAGGAACAGGAGCATCAAGTAGCAAAAGAGGAAAGAGAGACACCTACCACCGATTCTATGCCCCCAC
TTCTGAGACAAGCAATTGAGCTGTTCGACCGGCAGGGAGCCGAACCTGCCTTCCTTTTCGGCCTGGAACT
AATCATATGTGGCCTGGAGAAACAGCTAAAGTGCGAAAGCGGCGGGCCGACCGACGCCCTTGACGATTTT
GACTTAGACATGCTCCCAGCCGATGCCCTTGACGACTTTGACCTTGATATGCTGCCTGCTGACGCTCTTG
ACGATTTTGACCTTGACATGCTCCCCGGGTAACTAAGTAAGGATCCGCGGCCGCACTAGAGGAATTCCGC
CCCTCTCCCYCCCCCCCCCCTAACGTTACTGGCCGAAGCCGCTTGGAATAAGGCCGGTGTGCGTTTGTCT
ATATGTTATTTTCCACCATATTGCCGTCTTTTGGCAATGTGAGGGCCCGGAAACCTGGCCCTGTCTTCTT
GACGAGCATTCCTAGGGGTCTTTCCCCTCTCGCCAAAGGAATGCAAGGTCTGTTGAATGTCGTGAAGGAA
GCAGTTCCTCTGGAAGCTTCTTGAAGACAAACAACGTCTGTAGCGACCCTTTGCAGGCAGCGGAACCCCC
CACCTGGCGACAGGTGCCTCTGCGGCCAAAAGCCACGTGTATAAGATACACCTGCAAAGGCGGCACAACC
CCAGTGCCACGTTGTGAGTTGGATAGTTGTGGAAAGAGTCAAATGGCTCTCCTCAAGCGTATTCAACAAG
GGGCTGAAGGATGCCCAGAAGGTACCCCATTGTATGGGATCTGATCTGGGGCCTCGGTGCACATGCTTTA
CATGTGTTTAGTCGAGGTTAAAAAAACGTCTAGGCCCCCCGAACCACGGGGACGTGGTTTTCCTTTGAAA
AACACGATGATAAGCTTACCGGTCCACCATGATTGAACAAGATGGATTGCACGCAGGTTCTCCGGCCGCT
TGGGTGGAGAGGCTATTCGGCTATGACTGGGCACAACAGACAATCGGCTGCTCTGATGCCGCCGTGTTCC
GGCTGTCAGCGCAGGGGCGCCCGGTTCTTTTTGTCAAGACCGACCTGTCCGGTGCCCTGAATGAACTGCA
AGACGAGGCAGCGCGGCTATCGTGGCTGGCCACGACGGGCGTTCCTTGCGCAGCTGTGCTCGACGTTGTC
ACTGAAGCGGGAAGGGACTGGCTGCTATTGGGCGAAGTGCCGGGGCAGGATCTCCTGTCATCTCACCTTG
CTCCTGCCGAGAAAGTATCCATCATGGCTGATGCAATGCGGCGGCTGCATACGCTTGATCCGGCTACCTG
CCCATTCGACCACCAAGCGAAACATCGCATCGAGCGAGCACGTACTCGGATGGAAGCCGGTCTTGTCGAT
CAGGATGATCTGGACGAAGAGCATCAGGGGCTCGCGCCAGCCGAACTGTTCGCCAGGCTCAAGGCGAGCA
TGCCCGACGGCGAGGATCTCGTCGTGACCCATGGCGATGCCTGCTTGCCGAATATCATGGTGGAAAATGG
CCGCTTTTCTGGATTCATCGACTGTGGCCGGCTGGGTGTGGCGGACCGCTATCAGGACATAGCGTTGGCT
ACCCGTGATATTGCTGAAGAGCTTGGCGGCGAATGGGCTGACCGCTTCCTCGTGCTTTACGGTATCGCCG
CTCCCGATTCGCAGCGCATCGCCTTCTATCGCCTTCTTGACGAGTTCTTCTGATGTACAAGTAAAGCGGC
CGCGACTCTAGATCATAATCAGCCATACCACATTTGTAGAGGTTTTACTTGCTTTAAAAAACCTCCCACA
CCTCCCCCTGAACCTGAAACATAAAATGAATGCAATTGTTGTTGTTTAGTCCCTCCCAATTCGATATCAA
GCTTATCGCGATAGATCCTAATCAACCTCTGGATTACAAAATTTGTGAAAGATTGACTGGTATTCTTAAC
TATGTTGCTCCTTTTACGCTATGTGGATACGCTGCTTTAATGCCTTTGTATCATGCTATTGCTTCCCGTA
TGGCTTTCATTTTCTCCTCCTTGTATAAATCCTGGTTGCTGTCTCTTTATGAGGAGTTGTGGCCCGTTGT
CAGGCAACGTGGCGTGGTGTGCACTGTGTTTGCTGACGCAACCCCCACTGGTTGGGGCATTGCCACCACC
TGTCAGCTCCTTTCCGGGACTTTCGCTTTCCCCCTCCCTATTGCCACGGCGGAACTCATCGCCGCCTGCC
TTGCCCGCTGCTGGACAGGGGCTCGGCTGTTGGGCACTGACAATTCCGTGGTGTTGTCGGGGAAATCATC
GTCCTTTCCTTGGCTGCTCGCCTGTGTTGCCACCTGGATTCTGCGCGGGACGTCCTTCTGCTACGTCCCT
TCGGCCCTCAATCCAGCGGACCTTCCTTCCCGCGGCCTGCTGCCGGCTCTGCGGCCTCTTCCGCGTCTTC
GCCTTCGCCCTCAGACGAGTCGGATCTCCCTTTGGGCCGCCTCCCCGCCTGAGATCCTTTAAGACCAATG
ACTTACAAGGCAGCTGTAGATCTTAGCCACTTTTTAAAAGAAAAGGGGGGACTGGAAGGGCTAATTCACT
CCCAACGAAGACAAGATCTGCTTTTTGCTTGTACTGGGTCTCTCTGGTTAGACCAGATCTGAGCCTGGGA
GCTCTCTGGCTAACTAGGGAACCCACTGCTTAAGCCTCAATAAAGCTTGCCTTGAGTGCTTCAAGTAGTG
TGTGCCCGTCTGTTGTGTGACTCTGGTAACTAGAGATCCCTCAGACCCTTTTAGTCAGTGTGGAAAATCT
CTAGCAGTAGTAGTTCATGTCATCTTATTATTCAGTATTTATAACTTGCAAAGAAATGAATATCAGAGAG
TGAGAGGCCCGGGTTAATTAAGGAAAGGGCTAGATCATTCTTGAAGACGAAAGGGCCTCGTGATACGCCT
ATTTTTATAGGTTAATGTCATGATAATAATGGTTTCTTAGACGTCAGGTGGCACTTTTCGGGGAAATGTG
CGCGGAACCCCTATTTGTTTATTTTTCTAAATACATTCAAATATGTATCCGCTCATGAGACAATAACCCT
GATAAATGCTTCAATAATATTGAAAAAGGAAGAGTATGAGTATTCAACATTTCCGTGTCGCCCTTATTCC
CTTTTTTGCGGCATTTTGCCTTCCTGTTTTTGCTCACCCAGAAACGCTGGTGAAAGTAAAAGATGCTGAA
GATCAGTTGGGTGCACGAGTGGGTTACATCGAACTGGATCTCAACAGCGGTAAGATCCTTGAGAGTTTTC
GCCCCGAAGAACGTTTTCCAATGATGAGCACTTTTAAAGTTCTGCTATGTGGCGCGGTATTATCCCGTGT
TGACGCCGGGCAAGAGCAACTCGGTCGCCGCATACACTATTCTCAGAATGACTTGGTTGAGTACTCACCA
GTCACAGAAAAGCATCTTACGGATGGCATGACAGTAAGAGAATTATGCAGTGCTGCCATAACCATGAGTG
ATAACACTGCGGCCAACTTACTTCTGACAACGATCGGAGGACCGAAGGAGCTAACCGCTTTTTTGCACAA
CATGGGGGATCATGTAACTCGCCTTGATCGTTGGGAACCGGAGCTGAATGAAGCCATACCAAACGACGAG
CGTGACACCACGATGCCTGTAGCAATGGCAACAACGTTGCGCAAACTATTAACTGGCGAACTACTTACTC
TAGCTTCCCGGCAACAATTAATAGACTGGATGGAGGCGGATAAAGTTGCAGGACCACTTCTGCGCTCGGC
CCTTCCGGCTGGCTGGTTTATTGCTGATAAATCTGGAGCCGGTGAGCGTGGGTCTCGCGGTATCATTGCA
GCACTGGGGCCAGATGGTAAGCCCTCCCGTATCGTAGTTATCTACACGACGGGGAGTCAGGCAACTATGG
ATGAACGAAATAGACAGATCGCTGAGATAGGTGCCTCACTGATTAAGCATTGGTAACTGTCAGACCAAGT
TTACTCATATATACTTTAGATTGATTTAAAACTTCATTTTTAATTTAAAAGGATCTAGGTGAAGATCCTT
TTTGATAATCTCATGACCAAAATCCCTTAACGTGAGTTTTCGTTCCACTGAGCGTCAGACCCCGTAGAAA
AGATCAAAGGATCTTCTTGAGATCCTTTTTTTCTGCGCGTAATCTGCTGCTTGCAAACAAAAAAACCACC
GCTACCAGCGGTGGTTTGTTTGCCGGATCAAGAGCTACCAACTCTTTTTCCGAAGGTAACTGGCTTCAGC
AGAGCGCAGATACCAAATACTGTTCTTCTAGTGTAGCCGTAGTTAGGCCACCACTTCAAGAACTCTGTAG
CACCGCCTACATACCTCGCTCTGCTAATCCTGTTACCAGTGGCTGCTGCCAGTGGCGATAAGTCGTGTCT
TACCGGGTTGGACTCAAGACGATAGTTACCGGATAAGGCGCAGCGGTCGGGCTGAACGGGGGGTTCGTGC
ACACAGCCCAGCTTGGAGCGAACGACCTACACCGAACTGAGATACCTACAGCGTGAGCTATGAGAAAGCG
CCACGCTTCCCGAAGGGAGAAAGGCGGACAGGTATCCGGTAAGCGGCAGGGTCGGAACAGGAGAGCGCAC
GAGGGAGCTTCCAGGGGGAAACGCCTGGTATCTTTATAGTCCTGTCGGGTTTCGCCACCTCTGACTTGAG
CGTCGATTTTTGTGATGCTCGTCAGGGGGGCGGAGCCTATGGAAAAACGCCAGCAACGCGGCCTTTTTAC
GGTTCCTGGCCTTTTGCTGGCCTTTTGCTCACATGTTCTTTCCTGCGTTATCCCCTGATTCTGTGGATAA
CCGTATTACCGCCTTTGAGTGAGCTGATACCGCTCGCCGCAGCCGAACGACCGAGCGCAGCGAGTCAGTG
AGCGAGGAAGCGGAAGAGCGCCCAATACGCAAACCGCCTCTCCCCGCGCGTTGGCCGATTCATTAATGCA
GCAAGCTCATGGCTGACTAATTTTTTTTATTTATGCAGAGGCCGAGGCCGCCTCGGCCTCTGAGCTATTC
CAGAAGTAGTGAGGAGGCTTTTTTGGAGGCCTAGGCTTTTGCAAAAAGCTCCCCGTGGCACGACAGGTTT
CCCGACTGGAAAGCGGGCAGTGAGCGCAACGCAATTAATGTGAGTTAGCTCACTCATTAGGCACCCCAGG
CTTTACACTTTATGCTTCCGGCTCGTATGTTGTGTGGAATTGTGAGCGGATAACAATTTCACACAGGAAA
CAGCTATGACATGATTACGAATTTCACAAATAAAGCATTTTTTTCACTGCATTCTAGTTGTGGTTTGTCC
AAACTCATCAATGTATCTTATCATGTCTGGATCAACTGGATAACTCAAGCTAACCAAAATCATCCCAAAC
TTCCCACCCCATACCCTATTACCACTGCCAATTACCTGTGGTTTCATTTACTCTAAACCTGTGATTCCTC
TGAATTATTTTCATTTTAAAGAAATTGTATTTGTTAAATATGTACTACAAACTTAGTAGT
